>Addgene plasmid #183119 | pLentiGuide_GFP_sgEPAS1#1 | addgene full sequence | sequence record 369508 | Addgene NGS Result
CCCGGGTGCAAAGATGGATAAAGTTTTAAACAGAGAGGAATCTTTGCAGCTAATGGACCTTCTAGGTCTT
GAAAGGAGTGGGAATTGGCTCCGGTGCCCGTCAGTGGGCAGAGCGCACATCGCCCACAGTCCCCGAGAAG
TTGGGGGGAGGGGTCGGCAATTGATCCGGTGCCTAGAGAAGGTGGCGCGGGGTAAACTGGGAAAGTGATG
TCGTGTACTGGCTCCGCCTTTTTCCCGAGGGTGGGGGAGAACCGTATATAAGTGCAGTAGTCGCCGTGAA
CGTTCTTTTTCGCAACGGGTTTGCCGCCAGAACACAGGTAAGTGCCGTGTGTGGTTCCCGCGGGCCTGGC
CTCTTTACGGGTTATGGCCCTTGCGTGCCTTGAATTACTTCCACCTGGCTGCAGTACGTGATTCTTGATC
CCGAGCTTCGGGTTGGAAGTGGGTGGGAGAGTTCGAGGCCTTGCGCTTAAGGAGCCCCTTCGCCTCGTGC
TTGAGTTGAGGCCTGGCCTGGGCGCTGGGGCCGCCGCGTGCGAATCTGGTGGCACCTTCGCGCCTGTCTC
GCTGCTTTCGATAAGTCTCTAGCCATTTAAAATTTTTGATGACCTGCTGCGACGCTTTTTTTCTGGCAAG
ATAGTCTTGTAAATGCGGGCCAAGATCTGCACACTGGTATTTCGGTTTTTGGGGCCGCGGGCGGCGACGG
GGCCCGTGCGTCCCAGCGCACATGTTCGGCGAGGCGGGGCCTGCGAGCGCGGCCACCGAGAATCGGACGG
GGGTAGTCTCAAGCTGGCCGGCCTGCTCTGGTGCCTGGCCTCGCGCCGCCGTGTATCGCCCCGCCCTGGG
CGGCAAGGCTGGCCCGGTCGGCACCAGTTGCGTGAGCGGAAAGATGGCCGCTTCCCGGCCCTGCTGCAGG
GAGCTCAAAATGGAGGACGCGGCGCTCGGGAGAGCGGGCGGGTGAGTCACCCACACAAAGGAAAAGGGCC
TTTCCGTCCTCAGCCGTCGCTTCATGTGACTCCACGGAGTACCGGGCGCCGTCCAGGCACCTCGATTAGT
TCTCGAGCTTTTGGAGTACGTCGTCTTTAGGTTGGGGGGAGGGGTTTTATGCGATGGAGTTTCCCCACAC
TGAGTGGGTGGAGACTGAAGTTAGGCCAGCTTGGCACTTGATGTAATTCTCCTTGGAATTTGCCCTTTTT
GAGTTTGGATCTTGGTTCATTCTCAAGCCTCAGACAGTGGTTCAAAGTTTTTTTCTTCCATTTCAGGTGT
CGTGACGTACGGCCACCATGACCGAGTACAAGCCCACGGTGCGCCTCGCCACCCGCGACGACGTCCCCAG
GGCCGTACGCACCCTCGCCGCCGCGTTCGCCGACTACCCCGCCACGCGCCACACCGTCGATCCGGACCGC
CACATCGAGCGGGTCACCGAGCTGCAAGAACTCTTCCTCACGCGCGTCGGGCTCGACATCGGCAAGGTGT
GGGTCGCGGACGACGGCGCCGCCGTGGCGGTCTGGACCACGCCGGAGAGCGTCGAAGCGGGGGCGGTGTT
CGCCGAGATCGGCCCGCGCATGGCCGAGTTGAGCGGTTCCCGGCTGGCCGCGCAGCAACAGATGGAAGGC
CTCCTGGCGCCGCACCGGCCCAAGGAGCCCGCGTGGTTCCTGGCCACCGTCGGAGTCTCGCCCGACCACC
AGGGCAAGGGTCTGGGCAGCGCCGTCGTGCTCCCCGGAGTGGAGGCGGCCGAGCGCGCCGGGGTGCCCGC
CTTCCTGGAGACCTCCGCGCCCCGCAACCTCCCCTTCTACGAGCGGCTCGGCTTCACCGTCACCGCCGAC
GTCGAGGTGCCCGAAGGACCGCGCACCTGGTGCATGACCCGCAAGCCCGGTGCCGGTAGTGGTGCGACTA
ATTTTAGCTTATTAAAACAGGCTGGTGACGTAGAGGAAAATCCCGGTCCTGTGAGCAAGGGCGAGGAGCT
GTTCACCGGGGTGGTGCCCATCCTGGTCGAGCTGGACGGCGACGTAAACGGCCACAAGTTCAGCGTGTCC
GGCGAGGGCGAGGGCGATGCCACCTACGGCAAGCTGACCCTGAAGTTCATCTGCACCACCGGCAAGCTGC
CCGTGCCCTGGCCCACCCTCGTGACCACCCTGACCTACGGCGTGCAGTGCTTCAGCCGCTACCCCGACCA
CATGAAGCAGCACGACTTCTTCAAGTCCGCCATGCCCGAAGGCTACGTCCAGGAGCGCACCATCTTCTTC
AAGGACGACGGCAACTACAAGACCCGCGCCGAGGTGAAGTTCGAGGGCGACACCCTGGTGAACCGCATCG
AGCTGAAGGGCATCGACTTCAAGGAGGACGGCAACATCCTGGGGCACAAGCTGGAGTACAACTACAACAG
CCACAACGTCTATATCATGGCCGACAAGCAGAAGAACGGCATCAAGGTGAACTTCAAGATCCGCCACAAC
ATCGAGGACGGCAGCGTGCAGCTCGCCGACCACTACCAGCAGAACACCCCCATCGGCGACGGCCCCGTGC
TGCTGCCCGACAACCACTACCTGAGCACCCAGTCCGCCCTGAGCAAAGACCCCAACGAGAAGCGCGATCA
CATGGTCCTGCTGGAGTTCGTGACCGCCGCCGGGATCACTCTCGGCATGGACGAGCTGTACAAGTAAACG
CGTTAAGTCGACAATCAACCTCTGGATTACAAAATTTGTGAAAGATTGACTGGTATTCTTAACTATGTTG
CTCCTTTTACGCTATGTGGATACGCTGCTTTAATGCCTTTGTATCATGCTATTGCTTCCCGTATGGCTTT
CATTTTCTCCTCCTTGTATAAATCCTGGTTGCTGTCTCTTTATGAGGAGTTGTGGCCCGTTGTCAGGCAA
CGTGGCGTGGTGTGCACTGTGTTTGCTGACGCAACCCCCACTGGTTGGGGCATTGCCACCACCTGTCAGC
TCCTTTCCGGGACTTTCGCTTTCCCCCTCCCTATTGCCACGGCGGAACTCATCGCCGCCTGCCTTGCCCG
CTGCTGGACAGGGGCTCGGCTGTTGGGCACTGACAATTCCGTGGTGTTGTCGGGGAAATCATCGTCCTTT
CCTTGGCTGCTCGCCTGTGTTGCCACCTGGATTCTGCGCGGGACGTCCTTCTGCTACGTCCCTTCGGCCC
TCAATCCAGCGGACCTTCCTTCCCGCGGCCTGCTGCCGGCTCTGCGGCCTCTTCCGCGTCTTCGCCTTCG
CCCTCAGACGAGTCGGATCTCCCTTTGGGCCGCCTCCCCGCGTCGACTTTAAGACCAATGACTTACAAGG
CAGCTGTAGATCTTAGCCACTTTTTAAAAGAAAAGGGGGGACTGGAAGGGCTAATTCACTCCCAACGAAG
ACAAGATCTGCTTTTTGCTTGTACTGGGTCTCTCTGGTTAGACCAGATCTGAGCCTGGGAGCTCTCTGGC
TAACTAGGGAACCCACTGCTTAAGCCTCAATAAAGCTTGCCTTGAGTGCTTCAAGTAGTGTGTGCCCGTC
TGTTGTGTGACTCTGGTAACTAGAGATCCCTCAGACCCTTTTAGTCAGTGTGGAAAATCTCTAGCAGTAC
GTATAGTAGTTCATGTCATCTTATTATTCAGTATTTATAACTTGCAAAGAAATGAATATCAGAGAGTGAG
AGGAACTTGTTTATTGCAGCTTATAATGGTTACAAATAAAGCAATAGCATCACAAATTTCACAAATAAAG
CATTTTTTTCACTGCATTCTAGTTGTGGTTTGTCCAAACTCATCAATGTATCTTATCATGTCTGGCTCTA
GCTATCCCGCCCCTAACTCCGCCCATCCCGCCCCTAACTCCGCCCAGTTCCGCCCATTCTCCGCCCCATG
GCTGACTAATTTTTTTTATTTATGCAGAGGCCGAGGCCGCCTCGGCCTCTGAGCTATTCCAGAAGTAGTG
AGGAGGCTTTTTTGGAGGCCTAGGGACGTACCCAATTCGCCCTATAGTGAGTCGTATTACGCGCGCTCAC
TGGCCGTCGTTTTACAACGTCGTGACTGGGAAAACCCTGGCGTTACCCAACTTAATCGCCTTGCAGCACA
TCCCCCTTTCGCCAGCTGGCGTAATAGCGAAGAGGCCCGCACCGATCGCCCTTCCCAACAGTTGCGCAGC
CTGAATGGCGAATGGG
[124 nt withheld, positions 4147-4270]
C
[91 nt withheld, positions 4272-4362]
A
[49 nt withheld, positions 4364-4412]
CCTTTGACGTTGGAGTCCACGTTCTTT
[37 nt withheld, positions 4440-4476]
ACCCTATCTCGGTCTATTCTTTTGATTTATAAGGGATTTTGCCGATTTCGGCCTATTGGTTAAAAAATGA
GCTGATTTAACAAAAATTTAACGCGAATTTTAACAAAATATTAACGCTTACAATTTAGGTGGCACTTTTC
GGGGAAATGTGCGCGGAACCCCTATTTGTTTATTTTTCTAAATACATTCAAATATGTATCCGCTCATGAG
ACAATAACCCTGATAAATGCTTCAATAATATTGAAAAAGGAAGAGTATGAGTATTCAACATTTCCGTGTC
GCCCTTATTCCCTTTTTTGCGGCATTTTGCCTTCCTGTTTTTGCTCACCCAGAAACGCTGGTGAAAGTAA
AAGATGCTGAAGATCAGTTGGGTGCACGAGTGGGTTACATCGAACTGGATCTCAACAGCGGTAAGATCCT
TGAGAGTTTTCGCCCCGAAGAACGTTTTCCAATGATGAGCACTTTTAAAGTTCTGCTATGTGGCGCGGTA
TTATCCCGTATTGACGCCGGGCAAGAGCAACTCGGTCGCCGCATACACTATTCTCAGAATGACTTGGTTG
AGTACTCACCAGTCACAGAAAAGCATCTTACGGATGGCATGACAGTAAGAGAATTATGCAGTGCTGCCAT
AACCATGAGTGATAACACTGCGGCCAACTTACTTCTGACAACGATCGGAGGACCGAAGGAGCTAACCGCT
TTTTTGCACAACATGGGGGATCATGTAACTCGCCTTGATCGTTGGGAACCGGAGCTGAATGAAGCCATAC
CAAACGACGAGCGTGACACCACGATGCCTGTAGCAATGGCAACAACGTTGCGCAAACTATTAACTGGCGA
ACTACTTACTCTAGCTTCCCGGCAACAATTAATAGACTGGATGGAGGCGGATAAAGTTGCAGGACCACTT
CTGCGCTCGGCCCTTCCGGCTGGCTGGTTTATTGCTGATAAATCTGGAGCCGGTGAGCGTGGGTCTCGCG
GTATCATTGCAGCACTGGGGCCAGATGGTAAGCCCTCCCGTATCGTAGTTATCTACACGACGGGGAGTCA
GGCAACTATGGATGAACGAAATAGACAGATCGCTGAGATAGGTGCCTCACTGATTAAGCATTGGTAACTG
TCAGACCAAGTTTACTCATATATACTTTAGATTGATTTAAAACTTCATTTTTAATTTAAAAGGATCTAGG
TGAAGATCCTTTTTGATAATCTCATGACCAAAATCCCTTAACGTGAGTTTTCGTTCCACTGAGCGTCAGA
CCCCGTAGAAAAGATCAAAGGATCTTCTTGAGATCCTTTTTTTCTGCGCGTAATCTGCTGCTTGCAAACA
AAAAAACCACCGCTACCAGCGGTGGTTTGTTTGCCGGATCAAGAGCTACCAACTCTTTTTCCGAAGGTAA
CTGGCTTCAGCAGAGCGCAGATACCAAATACTGTTCTTCTAGTGTAGCCGTAGTTAGGCCACCACTTCAA
GAACTCTGTAGCACCGCCTACATACCTCGCTCTGCTAATCCTGTTACCAGTGGCTGCTGCCAGTGGCGAT
AAGTCGTGTCTTACCGGGTTGGACTCAAGACGATAGTTACCGGATAAGGCGCAGCGGTCGGGCTGAACGG
GGGGTTCGTGCACACAGCCCAGCTTGGAGCGAACGACCTACACCGAACTGAGATACCTACAGCGTGAGCT
ATGAGAAAGCGCCACGCTTCCCGAAGGGAGAAAGGCGGACAGGTATCCGGTAAGCGGCAGGGTCGGAACA
GGAGAGCGCACGAGGGAGCTTCCAGGGGGAAACGCCTGGTATCTTTATAGTCCTGTCGGGTTTCGCCACC
TCTGACTTGAGCGTCGATTTTTGTGATGCTCGTCAGGGGGGCGGAGCCTATGGAAAAACGCCAGCAACGC
GGCCTTTTTACGGTTCCTGGCCTTTTGCTGGCCTTTTGCTCACATGTTCTTTCCTGCGTTATCCCCTGAT
TCTGTGGATAACCGTATTACCGCCTTTGAGTGAGCTGATACCGCTCGCCGCAGCCGAACGACCGAGCGCA
GCGAGTCAGTGAGCGAGGAAGCGGAAGAGCGCCCAATACGCAAACCGCCTCTCCCCGCGCGTTGGCCGAT
TCATTAATGCAGCTGGCACGACAGGTTTCCCGACTGGAAAGCGGGCAGTGAGCGCAACGCAATTAATGTG
AGTTAGCTCACTCATTAGGCACCCCAGGCTTTACACTTTATGCTTCCGGCTCGTATGTTGTGTGGAATTG
TGAGCGGATAACAATTTCACACAGGAAACAGCTATGACCATGATTACGCCAAGCGCGCAATTAACCCTCA
CTAAAGGGAACAAAAGCTGGAGCTGCAAGCTTAATGTAGTCTTATGCAATACTCTTGTAGTCTTGCAACA
TGGTAACGATGAGTTAGCAACATGCCTTACAAGGAGAGAAAAAGCACCGTGCATGCCGATTGGTGGAAGT
AAGGTGGTACGATCGTGCCTTATTAGGAAGGCAACAGACGGGTCTGACATGGATTGGACGAACCACTGAA
TTGCCGCATTGCAGAGATATTGTATTTAAGTGCCTAGCTCGATACATAAACGGGTCTCTCTGGTTAGACC
AGATCTGAGCCTGGGAGCTCTCTGGCTAACTAGGGAACCCACTGCTTAAGCCTCAATAAAGCTTGCCTTG
AGTGCTTCAAGTAGTGTGTGCCCGTCTGTTGTGTGACTCTGGTAACTAGAGATCCCTCAGACCCTTTTAG
TCAGTGTGGAAAATCTCTAGCAGTGGCGCCCGAACAGGGACTTGAAAGCGAAAGGGAAACCAGAGGAGCT
CTCTCGACGCAGGACTCGGCTTGCTGAAGCGCGCACGGCAAGAGGCGAGGGGCGGCGACTGGTGAGTACG
CCAAAAATTTTGACTAGCGGAGGCTAGAAGGAGAGAGATGGGTGCGAGAGCGTCAGTATTAAGCGGGGGA
GAATTAGATCGCGATGGGAAAAAATTCGGTTAAGGCCAGGGGGAAAGAAAAAATATAAATTAAAACATAT
AGTATGGGCAAGCAGGGAGCTAGAACGATTCGCAGTTAATCCTGGCCTGTTAGAAACATCAGAAGGCTGT
AGACAAATACTGGGACAGCTACAACCATCCCTTCAGACAGGATCAGAAGAACTTAGATCATTATATAATA
CAGTAGCAACCCTCTATTGTGTGCATCAAAGGATAGAGATAAAAGACACCAAGGAAGCTTTAGACAAGAT
AGAGGAAGAGCAAAACAAAAGTAAGACCACCGCACAGCAAGCGGCCGCTGATCTTCAGACCTGGAGGAGG
AGATATGAGGGACAATTGGAGAAGTGAATTATATAAATATAAAGTAGTAAAAATTGAACCATTAGGAGTA
GCACCCACCAAGGCAAAGAGAAGAGTGGTGCAGAGAGAAAAAAGAGCAGTGGGAATAGGAGCTTTGTTCC
TTGGGTTCTTGGGAGCAGCAGGAAGCACTATGGGCGCAGCGTCAATGACGCTGACGGTACAGGCCAGACA
ATTATTGTCTGGTATAGTGCAGCAGCAGAACAATTTGCTGAGGGCTATTGAGGCGCAACAGCATCTGTTG
CAACTCACAGTCTGGGGCATCAAGCAGCTCCAGGCAAGAATCCTGGCTGTGGAAAGATACCTAAAGGATC
AACAGCTCCTGGGGATTTGGGGTTGCTCTGGAAAACTCATTTGCACCACTGCTGTGCCTTGGAATGCTAG
TTGGAGTAATAAATCTCTGGAACAGATTTGGAATCACACGACCTGGATGGAGTGGGACAGAGAAATTAAC
AATTACACAAGCTTAATACACTCCTTAATTGAAGAATCGCAAAACCAGCAAGAAAAGAATGAACAAGAAT
TATTGGAATTAGATAAATGGGCAAGTTTGTGGAATTGGTTTAACATAACAAATTGGCTGTGGTATATAAA
ATTATTCATAATGATAGTAGGAGGCTTGGTAGGTTTAAGAATAGTTTTTGCTGTACTTTCTATAGTGAAT
AGAGTTAGGCAGGGATATTCACCATTATCGTTTCAGACCCACCTCCCAACCCCGAGGGGACCCAGAGAGG
GCCTATTTCCCATGATTCCTTCATATTTGCATATACGATACAAGGCTGTTAGAGAGATAATTAGAATTAA
TTTGACTGTAAACACAAAGATATTAGTACAAAATACGTGACGTAGAAAGTAATAATTTCTTGGGTAGTTT
GCAGTTTTAAAATTATGTTTTAAAATGGACTATCATATGCTTACCGTAACTTGAAAGTATTTCGATTTCT
TGGCTTTATATATCTTGTGGAAAGGACGAAACACCGAATCTCCTCATGGTCGCAGTTTTAGAGCTAGAAA
TAGCAAGTTAAAATAAGGCTAGTCCGTTATCAACTTGAAAAAGTGGCACCGAGTCGGTGCTTTTTTAAGC
TTGGCGTAACTAGATCTTGAGACAAATGGCAGTATTCATCCACAATTTTAAAAGAAAAGGGGGGATTGGG
GGGTACAGTGCAGGGGAAAGAATAGTAGACATAATAGCAACAGACATACAAACTAAAGAATTACAAAAAC
AAATTACAAAAATTCAAAATTTTCGGGTTTATTACAGGGACAGCAGAGATCCACTTTGGCGCCGGCTCGA
GGGGG
Features (pLannotate 1.2.2; 30 found; start..end, strand, type, name):
     14..80      +  CDS            small t antigen (fragment): SV40 (simian virus 40) small t antigen
    106..317     +  promoter       EF-1α core promoter: core promoter for human elongation factor EF-1α
    318..1256    +  intron         EF-1α intron A: intron upstream of the start codon of human EF-1α
   1278..1874    +  CDS            PuroR (fragment): puromycin N-acetyltransferase; pac from Streptomyces; confers resistance to puromycin
   1941..2657    +  CDS            EGFP: the original enhanced GFP (Yang et al., 1996) mammalian codon-optimized
   2673..3261    +  misc_feature   WPRE: woodchuck hepatitis virus posttranscriptional regulatory element
   3312..3331    +  misc_feature   cPPT/CTS (fragment): central polypurine tract and central termination sequence of HIV-1
   3333..3566    +  LTR            3' LTR (ΔU3): self-inactivating 3' long terminal repeat (LTR) from HIV-1
   3644..3765    +  polyA_signal   SV40 poly(A) signal: SV40 polyadenylation signal
   3805..3940    +  rep_origin     SV40 ori: SV40 origin of replication
   3961..3979    -  promoter       T7 promoter: promoter for bacteriophage T7 RNA polymerase
   3987..4142    +  CDS            lacZα (fragment): LacZα fragment of β-galactosidase; lacZ fragment
   4147..4575    +  rep_origin     f1 ori (sequence partly withheld): f1 bacteriophage origin of replication; arrow indicates direction of (+) strand synthesis
   4628..4732    +  promoter       AmpR promoter: bla
   4733..5593    +  CDS            AmpR: β-lactamase; bla; confers resistance to ampicillin, carbenicillin, and related antibiotics
   5764..6352    +  rep_origin     ori: high-copy-number ColE1/pMB1/pBR322/pUC origin of replication
   6535..6627    +  CDS            lacI (fragment): lac repressor; lacI; The lac repressor binds to the lac operator to inhibit transcription in E. coli. This inhibition can be relieved by adding lactose or isopropyl-β-D-thiogalactopyranoside (IPTG).
   6640..6661    +  protein_bind   CAP binding site: CAP binding activates transcription in the presence of cAMP. E. coli catabolite activator protein
   6676..6706    +  promoter       lac promoter: promoter for the E. coli lac operon
   6714..6730    +  protein_bind   lac operator: The lac repressor binds to the lac operator to inhibit transcription in E. coli. This inhibition can be relieved by adding lactose or isopropyl-β-D-thiogalactopyranoside (IPTG). lac repressor encoded by lacI
   6775..6793    +  promoter       T3 promoter: promoter for bacteriophage T3 RNA polymerase
   6821..7047    +  promoter       RSV promoter: Rous sarcoma virus enhancer/promoter
   7048..7228    +  LTR            5' LTR (truncated): truncated 5' long terminal repeat (LTR) from HIV-1
   7275..7400    +  misc_feature   HIV-1 Ψ: packaging signal of human immunodeficiency virus type 1
   7384..7747    +  CDS            HIV-1 gag (fragment): gag protein from human immunodeficiency virus 1; gag
   7893..8126    +  misc_feature   RRE: The Rev response element (RRE) of HIV-1 allows for Rev-dependent mRNA export from the nucleus to the cytoplasm.
   8503..8529    +  CDS            Rev (fragment): human immunodeficiency virus 1 (HIV-1) Rev protein; rev; enhances nuclear export of unspliced and incompletely spliced viral mRNAs
   8533..8773    +  promoter       U6 promoter: RNA polymerase III promoter for human U6 snRNA
   8801..8876    +  misc_RNA       gRNA scaffold: guide RNA scaffold for the Streptococcus pyogenes CRISPR/Cas9 system
   8932..9049    +  misc_feature   cPPT/CTS: central polypurine tract and central termination sequence of HIV-1
