[The description below was written by a language model from this plasmid's Addgene catalogue record and pLannotate feature annotations shown in this document.]
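Description:
pLentiGuide_GFP_sgEPAS1#1 is a lentiviral transfer plasmid built on the pLentiGuide backbone, modified to carry GFP and to express a single guide RNA against EPAS1, the gene encoding HIF-2α. In bacteria it is maintained by a high-copy ColE1/pUC-type origin with ampicillin resistance (bla), and the backbone also carries an f1 origin, an SV40 origin and lac/T3/T7 remnants from the parental cloning vector. The viral portion has a third-generation, self-inactivating layout. An RSV promoter drives a truncated HIV-1 5' LTR, followed by the Ψ packaging signal with a partial gag sequence, the Rev response element, a cPPT/CTS and a ΔU3 3' LTR backed by an SV40 polyadenylation signal. Packaging and envelope functions must therefore be supplied in trans.

Two expression units sit between the LTRs. A human U6 Pol III promoter drives the guide, which was cloned through BsmBI sites directly upstream of the S. pyogenes Cas9 gRNA scaffold. The EF-1α core promoter with its intron A drives a puromycin N-acetyltransferase reading frame followed closely by EGFP, with a WPRE downstream to boost transcript stability and expression. The short gap between PuroR and EGFP suggests a linker or self-cleaving peptide, but the annotation does not identify one. The plasmid encodes no Cas9, so target cells must express the nuclease from another source.

Transduced cells can be selected with puromycin or followed by green fluorescence, which suits the construct to EPAS1 knockout or competition-type experiments. The associated study examined HIF2 dependence in VHL-mutant kidney cancer. The sequenced record is 9,101 nt, slightly different from the catalogue's stated total size of 9,083 bp.
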