Addgene plasmid #183119: pLentiGuide_GFP_sgEPAS1#1
Purpose: pLentiGuide modified to express GFP and an sgRNa targeting EPAS1
Depositing lab: William Kaelin. Depositing organization: Dana-Farber Cancer Institute. Publication: Sensitivity of VHL mutant kidney cancers to HIF2 inhibitors does not require an intact p53 pathway. Stransky LA, Vigeant SM, Huang B, West D, Denize T, Walton E, Signoretti S, Kaelin WG Jr. Proc Natl Acad Sci U S A. 2022 Apr 5;119(14):e2120403119. doi: 10.1073/pnas.2120403119. Epub 2022 Mar 31. PubMed 35357972.
Backbone
  Vector backbone: pLentiGuide
  Backbone manufacturer: Addgene
  Backbone size w/o insert (bp): 9101
  Total vector size (bp): 9083
  Modifications to backbone: Modified to Express GFP
  Vector type: Lentiviral
  Selectable markers: Puromycin
Growth in bacteria
  Bacterial resistance: Ampicillin, 100 μg/mL
  Growth temperature: 30°C
  Growth strain: NEB Stable
  Copy number: High Copy
Gene/Insert
  Gene/Insert name: sgEPAS1-1
  Insert size (bp): 18
  Promoter: U6
  Cloning method: Restriction Enzyme; 5′ cloning site BSMBI (unknown if destroyed); 3′ cloning site BSMBI (unknown if destroyed)
  Sequencing primers: 5′ U6
Terms and licenses: Academic/Nonprofit Terms; Industry Terms: Not Available to Industry
How to cite: pLentiGuide_GFP_sgEPAS1#1 was a gift from William Kaelin (Addgene plasmid # 183119 ; http://n2t.net/addgene:183119 ; RRID:Addgene_183119)
